>Addgene plasmid #60006 | U6>Control(F+E) | depositor full sequence | sequence record 98321 | U6>Control(F+E) sequence 3684 bps
AGGCCCTTACGTATTAATTAAGGCGCGCCTGGCGGGTGTATTAAACCACTAAACAAACAATTGCCCCAAG
CTCTCTTCACAATTATAAACACTACAAATGTTTGGACAAGAGATTAGCGTGGCTGTGACGAGTAATCTCA
AAGGCTTGGTGTAATTGATATTTTATAAGAAGCAGATTAAACTTCAATACAGTTAACACCTCATTTACAA
AAAATTGGCTGCCAAAATCGCTAATTAACACATATTTAAAACAATTTCTACAGATATACACAGTATAGTA
TGATTACTAACTGCATAATAAACAAACATATCCAACAGACACTCACTAATCTGCCATAACAAGCTTCAAA
AACTTAAACTCGAAATTTTAGTGAATCTTTTTTTTTAATGAAGATTTTATTTAAAAAGTTAAAAATATTA
CAGTTCAGGTATAGGTTTACACCTAATCTTTAATAATCCGAACTAAATTTTAACTATTTAGAAACTTTTT
CAACCAAAGTTTAAAAAAATAGATTCTTCGCACGCTAAAACTATCATTTACACAAAAAAATGCAACAAAA
TGCAGAAAAAAATTACATTAGAGTTTAGGTTAGTTACCTGCTAATCATTATAAACTAACTTCCGGCATAA
TATTCATCTAAAATTAGCAATAATCACGTTTTACGCTAAAATTTGTGTAAAACTAAACTTCGTCCTTTGT
CAAGGAGAAAATTTGACTCAAAAGCTGCGCGCGCAGGGGAGATCCCCAAGCGAGTGTTTGTTACATCATA
ATCATGTGGAAAAATCCCCTAATAAGTAAAAATACATATTTTTTAATTTTGGGGGCAAATAAACCGCTTT
TTATGTCTAAAAACGCCAAAAATGGATCGCGCGAGCCCAAAAACGCACAAATAACGTACAGACAGTGTCT
CTGCGTACACAGACGGTATTTCCCCTTTAAATTGAGAACTAGACTTAAGCACGCTTATAAGTCTGGAAGG
CATCCGATGGTATAGATGCTTTGCTACGATCTACATTGTTTAAGAGCTATGCTGGAAACAGCATAGCAAG
TTTAAATAAGGCTAGTCCGTTATCAACTTGAAAAAGTGGCACCGAGTCGGTGCTTTTTTTGAATTCCAGC
TGAGCGCCGGTCGCTACCATTACCAGTTGGTCTGGTGTCAAAAATAATAATAACCGGGCAGGCCATGTCT
GCCCGTATTTCGCGTAAGGAAATCCATTATGTACTATTTAAAAAACACAAACTTTTGGATGTTCGGTTTA
TTCTTTTTCTTTTACTTTTTTATCATGGGAGCCTACTTCCCGTTTTTCCCGATTTGGCTACATGACATCA
ACCATATCAGCAAAAGTGATACGGGTATTATTTTTGCCGCTATTTCTCTGTTCTCGCTATTATTCCAACC
GCTGTTTGGTCTGCTTTCTGACAAACTCGGAACTTGTTTATTGCAGCTTATAATGGTTACAAATAAAGCA
ATAGCATCACAAATTTCACAAATAAAGCATTTTTTTCACTGCATTCTAGTTGTGGTTTGTCCAAACTCAT
CAATGTATCTTATCATGTCTGGATCGACAAAGTCAAAGCGGCCATCAGATCTGCCGGACTCCCTATAGTG
AGTCGTATTAATTTCGATAAGCCAGGTTAACCTGCATTAATGAATCGGCCAACGCGCGGGGAGAGGCGGT
TTGCGTATTGGGCGCTCTTCCGCTTCCTCGCTCACTGACTCGCTGCGCTCGGTCGTTCGGCTGCGGCGAG
CGGTATCAGCTCACTCAAAGGCGGTAATACGGTTATCCACAGAATCAGGGGATAACGCAGGAAAGAACAT
GTGAGCAAAAGGCCAGCAAAAGGCCAGGAACCGTAAAAAGGCCGCGTTGCTGGCGTTTTTCCATAGGCTC
CGCCCCCCTGACGAGCATCACAAAAATCGACGCTCAAGTCAGAGGTGGCGAAACCCGACAGGACTATAAA
GATACCAGGCGTTTCCCCCTGGAAGCTCCCTCGTGCGCTCTCCTGTTCCGACCCTGCCGCTTACCGGATA
CCTGTCCGCCTTTCTCCCTTCGGGAAGCGTGGCGCTTTCTCATAGCTCACGCTGTAGGTATCTCAGTTCG
GTGTAGGTCGTTCGCTCCAAGCTGGGCTGTGTGCACGAACCCCCCGTTCAGCCCGACCGCTGCGCCTTAT
CCGGTAACTATCGTCTTGAGTCCAACCCGGTAAGACACGACTTATCGCCACTGGCAGCAGCCACTGGTAA
CAGGATTAGCAGAGCGAGGTATGTAGGCGGTGCTACAGAGTTCTTGAAGTGGTGGCCTAACTACGGCTAC
ACTAGAAGAACAGTATTTGGTATCTGCGCTCTGCTGAAGCCAGTTACCTTCGGAAAAAGAGTTGGTAGCT
CTTGATCCGGCAAACAAACCACCGCTGGTAGCGGTGGTTTTTTTGTTTGCAAGCAGCAGATTACGCGCAG
AAAAAAAGGATCTCAAGAAGATCCTTTGATCTTTTCTACGGGGTCTGACGCTCAGTGGAACGAAAACTCA
CGTTAAGGGATTTTGGTCATGAGATTATCAAAAAGGATCTTCACCTAGATCCTTTTAAATTAAAAATGAA
GTTTTAAATCAATCTAAAGTATATATGAGTAAACTTGGTCTGACAGTTACCAATGCTTAATCAGTGAGGC
ACCTATCTCAGCGATCTGTCTATTTCGTTCATCCATAGTTGCCTGACTCCCCGTCGTGTAGATAACTACG
ATACGGGAGGGCTTACCATCTGGCCCCAGTGCTGCAATGATACCGCGAGATCCACGCTCACCGGCTCCAG
ATTTATCAGCAATAAACCAGCCAGCCGGAAGGGCCGAGCGCAGAAGTGGTCCTGCAACTTTATCCGCCTC
CATCCAGTCTATTAATTGTTGCCGGGAAGCTAGAGTAAGTAGTTCGCCAGTTAATAGTTTGCGCAACGTT
GTTGCCATTGCTACAGGCATCGTGGTGTCACGCTCGTCGTTTGGTATGGCTTCATTCAGCTCCGGTTCCC
AACGATCAAGGCGAGTTACATGATCCCCCATGTTGTGCAAAAAAGCGGTTAGCTCCTTCGGTCCTCCGAT
CGTTGTCAGAAGTAAGTTGGCCGCAGTGTTATCACTCATGGTTATGGCAGCACTGCATAATTCTCTTACT
GTCATGCCATCCGTAAGATGCTTTTCTGTGACTGGTGAGTACTCAACCAAGTCATTCTGAGAATAGTGTA
TGCGGCGACCGAGTTGCTCTTGCCCGGCGTCAATACGGGATAATACCGCGCCACATAGCAGAACTTTAAA
AGTGCTCATCATTGGAAAACGTTCTTCGGGGCGAAAACTCTCAAGGATCTTACCGCTGTTGAGATCCAGT
TCGATGTAACCCACTCGTGCACCCAACTGATCTTCAGCATCTTTTACTTTCACCAGCGTTTCTGGGTGAG
CAAAAACAGGAAGGCAAAATGCCGCAAAAAAGGGAATAAGGGCGACACGGAAATGTTGAATACTCATACT
CTTCCTTTTTCAATATTATTGAAGCATTTATCAGGGTTATTGTCTCATGAGCGGATACATATTTGAATGT
ATTTAGAAAAATAAACAAATAGGGGTTCCGCGCACATTTCCCCGAAAAGTGCCACCTGACGTCTAAGAAA
CCATTATTATCATGACATTAACCTATAAAAATAGGCGTATCACG
Features (pLannotate 1.2.2; 8 found; start..end, strand, type, name):
   1036..1103    +  misc_RNA       tracrRNA (fragment): trans-activating CRISPR RNA for the Streptococcus pyogenes CRISPR/Cas9 system
   1219..1431    +  CDS            lacY (fragment): LACY_ECOLI - Experimental evidence at protein level: Swiss-Prot protein existence level 1. Responsible for transport of beta-galactosides into the cell, with the concomitant import of a proton (symport system). Can transport lactose, melibiose, lactulose or the analog methyl-1-thio-beta,D- galactopyranoside (TMG), but not sucrose or fructose (PubMed:1848449, PubMed:18177889, PubMed:22106930). The substrate specificity is directed toward the galactopyranosyl moiety of the substrate (PubMed:22106930). From Escherichia coli (strain K12).
   1431..1565    +  polyA_signal   SV40 poly(A) signal: SV40 polyadenylation signal
   1602..1620    -  promoter       T7 promoter: promoter for bacteriophage T7 RNA polymerase
   1642..1695    -  CDS            lacI (fragment): lac repressor; lacI; The lac repressor binds to the lac operator to inhibit transcription in E. coli. This inhibition can be relieved by adding lactose or isopropyl-β-D-thiogalactopyranoside (IPTG).
   1878..2466    -  rep_origin     ori: high-copy-number ColE1/pMB1/pBR322/pUC origin of replication
   2637..3497    -  CDS            AmpR: β-lactamase; bla; confers resistance to ampicillin, carbenicillin, and related antibiotics
   3498..3602    -  promoter       AmpR promoter: bla
