[The description below was written by a language model from this plasmid's Addgene catalogue record and pLannotate feature annotations shown in this document.]
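Description:
U6>Control(F+E) is a small (about 3.7 kb) CRISPR guide-RNA expression plasmid built on the pCESAx backbone, in which the backbone's own BsaI sites were mutated so that BsaI could be used for inserting protospacers. It is propagated in E. coli through a high-copy ColE1/pUC-type origin and selected with ampicillin via the β-lactamase gene and its native promoter. The record ties it to work on tissue-specific genome editing in Ciona embryos, so its intended host is the ascidian embryo rather than a cultured cell line. The delivery method is not stated in the record.

The payload is a single guide RNA cassette driven by the Ciona intestinalis U6 promoter (Ciinte.U6), an RNA polymerase III promoter suited to producing short, uncapped transcripts. The automated annotation did not detect this promoter, but it presumably lies upstream of the annotated scaffold. That scaffold appears as a fragment of the Streptococcus pyogenes tracrRNA, consistent with the "F+E" design, a modified sgRNA backbone reported to improve expression and Cas9 association. The targeting sequence was cloned between BsaI sites that were destroyed in the process, and it is described only as a "control". The record does not say what, if anything, it targets.

Downstream features, including a lacY fragment, an SV40 polyadenylation signal, a T7 promoter and a lacI fragment, appear to be backbone remnants with no evident role in guide expression. The plasmid carries no Cas9, which must be supplied from a separate construct. Its typical use is as a negative-control guide alongside gene-specific sgRNA plasmids of the same design.
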