Addgene plasmid #60006: U6>Control(F+E)
Purpose: U6 promoter driving control (F+E) sgRNA
Depositing lab: Lionel Christiaen. Depositing organization: New York University. Publication: Tissue-specific genome editing in Ciona embryos by CRISPR/Cas9. Stolfi A, Gandhi S, Salek F, Christiaen L. Development. 2014 Nov;141(21):4115-20. doi: 10.1242/dev.114488. PubMed 25336740.
Backbone
  Vector backbone: pCESAx
  Modifications to backbone: Mutated BsaI sites in backbone
  Vector type: CRISPR
Growth in bacteria
  Bacterial resistance: Ampicillin, 100 μg/mL
  Growth temperature: 37°C
  Growth strain: Top10
  Copy number: Unknown
Gene/Insert
  Gene/Insert name: Control (F+E) sgRNA
  Promoter: Ciinte.U6
  Cloning method: Restriction Enzyme; 5′ cloning site BsaI (destroyed during cloning); 3′ cloning site BsaI (destroyed during cloning)
  Sequencing primers: 5′ cccaagcgagtgtttgttac; 3′ GGATTTCCTTACGCGAAATACG
Terms and licenses: Academic/Nonprofit Terms; Industry Terms: Not Available to Industry
Depositor comments: U6 promoter based on Nishiyama, A. and Fujiwara, S. (2008). RNA interference by expressing short hairpin RNA in the Ciona intestinalis embryo. Dev. growth … 521–529. sgRNA F+E scaffold based on Chen, B., Gilbert, L. a, Cimini, B. a, Schnitzbauer, J., Zhang, W., Li, G.-W., Park, J., Blackburn, E. H., Weissman, J. S., Qi, L. S., et al. (2013). Dynamic imaging of genomic loci in living human cells by an optimized CRISPR/Cas system. Cell 155, 1479–91.
How to cite: U6>Control(F+E) was a gift from Lionel Christiaen (Addgene plasmid # 60006 ; http://n2t.net/addgene:60006 ; RRID:Addgene_60006)
