>Addgene plasmid #60006 | U6>Control(F+E) | addgene partial sequence | sequence record 96755 | pQE-Fwd 5'-CCCGAAAAGTGCCACCTG-3'
TAGGCGTATCACGAGGCCCTTACGTATTAATTAAGGCGCGCCTGGCGGGTGTATTAAACCACTAAACAAA
CAATTGCCCCAAGCTCTCTTCACAATTATAAACACTACAAATGTTTGGACAAGAGATTAGCGTGGCTGTG
ACGAGTAATCTCAAAGGCTTGGTGTAATTGATATTTTATAAGAAGCAGATTAAACTTCAATACAGTTAAC
ACCTCATTTACAAAAAATTGGCTGCCAAAATCGCTAATTAACACATATTTAAAACAATTTCTACAGATAT
ACACAGTATAGTATGATTACTAACTGCATAATAAACAAACATATCCAACAGACACTCACTAATCTGCCAT
AACAAGCTTCAAAAACTTAAACTCGAAATTTTAGTGAATCTTTTTTTTTAATGAAGATTTTATTTAAAAA
GTTAAAAATATTACAGTTCAGGTATAGGTTTACACCTAATCTTTAATAATCCGAACTAAATTTTAACTAT
TTAGAAACTTTTTCAACCAAAGTTTAAAAAAATAGATTCTTCGCACGCTAAAACTATCATTTACACAAAA
AAATGCAACAAAATGCAGAAAAAAATTACATTAGAGTTTAGGTTAGTTACCTGCTAATCATTATAAACTA
ACTTCCGGCATAATATTCATCTAAAATTAGCAATAATCACGTTTTACGCTAAAATTTGTGTAAAACTAAA
CTTCGTCCTTTGTCAAGGAGAAAATTTGACTCAAAAGCTGCGCGCGCAGGGGAGATCCCCAAGCGAGTGT
TTGTTACATCATAATCATGTGG
