>Addgene plasmid #60006 | U6>Control(F+E) | addgene partial sequence | sequence record 96772 | SV40pA-R 5'-GAAATTTGTGATGCTATTGC-3'
GTTCCGAGTTTGTCAGAAAGCAGACCAAACAGCGGTTGGAATAATAGCGAGAACAGAGAAATAGCGGCAA
AAATAATACCCGTATCACTTTTGCTGATATGGTTGATGTCATGTAGCCAAATCGGGAAAAACGGGAAGTA
GGCTCCCATGATAAAAAAGTAAAAGAAAAAGAATAAACCGAACATCCAAAAGTTTGTGTTTTTTAAATAG
TACATAATGGATTTCCTTACGCGAAATACGGGCAGACATGGCCTGCCCGGTTATTATTATTTTTGACACC
AGACCAACTGGTAATGGTAGCGACCGGCGCTCAGCTGGAATTCAAAAAAAGCACCGACTCGGTGCCACTT
TTTCAAGTTGATAACGGACTAGCCTTATTTAAACTTGCTATGCTGTTTCCAGCATAGCTCTTAAACAATG
TAGATCGTAGCAAAGCATCTATACCATCGGATGCCTTCCAGACTTATAAGCGTGCTTAAGTCTAGTTCTC
AATTTAAAGGGGAAATACCGTCTGTGTACGCAGAGACACTGTCTGTACGTTATTTGTGCGTTTTTGGGCT
CGCGCGATCCATTTTTGGCGTTTTTAGACATAAAAAGCGGTTTATTTGCCCCCAAAATTAAAAAATATGT
ATTTTTACTTATTAGGGGATTTTTCCACATGATTATGATGTAACAAACACTCGCTTGGGGATCTCCCCTG
CGCGCGCAGCTTTTGAGTC
