>Addgene plasmid #60006 | U6>Control(F+E) | addgene partial sequence | sequence record 97797 | EBV-rev 5'-GTGGTTTGTCCAAACTCATC-3'
GTCAAGCGGCCATCAGATCTGCCGGACTCCCTATAGTGAGTCGTATTAATTTCGATAAGCCAGGTTAACC
TGCATTAATGAATCGGCCAACGCGCGGGGAGAGGCGGTTTGCGTATTGGGCGCTCTTCCGCTTCCTCGCT
CACTGACTCGCTGCGCTCGGTCGTTCGGCTGCGGCGAGCGGTATCAGCTCACTCAAAGGCGGTAATACGG
TTATCCACAGAATCAGGGGATAACGCAGGAAAGAACATGTGAGCAAAAGGCCAGCAAAAGGCCAGGAACC
GTAAAAAGGCCGCGTTGCTGGCGTTTTTCCATAGGCTCCGCCCCCCTGACGAGCATCACAAAAATCGACG
CTCAAGTCAGAGGTGGCGAAACCCGACAGGACTATAAAGATACCAGGCGTTTCCCCCTGGAAGCTCCCTC
GTGCGCTCTCCTGTTCCGACCCTGCCGCTTACCGGATACCTGTCCGCCTTTCTCCCTTCGGGAAGCGTGG
CGCTTTCTCATAGCTCACGCTGTAGGTATCTCAGTTCGGTGTAGGTCGTTCGCTCCAAGCTGGGCTGTGT
GCACGAACCCCCCGTTCAGCCCGACCGCTGCGCCTTATCCGGTAACTATCGTCTTGAGTCCAACCCGGTA
AGACACGACTTATCGCCACTGGCAGCAGCCACTGGTAACAGGATTAGCAGAGCGAGGTATGTAGGCGGTG
CTACAGAGTTCTTGAAGTGGTGGCCTAACTACGGCTACACTAGAAGAACAGTATTTGGTATCTGCGCTCT
GCTGAAGCCAGTTACCTTCGG
