>Addgene plasmid #60006 | U6>Control(F+E) | addgene partial sequence | sequence record 97800 | pBR322ori-3 5'-tttgtttgcaagcagcagat-3'
GATCCTTTGATCTTTTCTACGGGGTCTGACGCTCAGTGGAACGAAAACTCACGTTAAGGGATTTTGGTCA
TGAGATTATCAAAAAGGATCTTCACCTAGATCCTTTTAAATTAAAAATGAAGTTTTAAATCAATCTAAAG
TATATATGAGTAAACTTGGTCTGACAGTTACCAATGCTTAATCAGTGAGGCACCTATCTCAGCGATCTGT
CTATTTCGTTCATCCATAGTTGCCTGACTCCCCGTCGTGTAGATAACTACGATACGGGAGGGCTTACCAT
CTGGCCCCAGTGCTGCAATGATACCGCGAGATCCACGCTCACCGGCTCCAGATTTATCAGCAATAAACCA
GCCAGCCGGAAGGGCCGAGCGCAGAAGTGGTCCTGCAACTTTATCCGCCTCCATCCAGTCTATTAATTGT
TGCCGGGAAGCTAGAGTAAGTAGTTCGCCAGTTAATAGTTTGCGCAACGTTGTTGCCATTGCTACAGGCA
TCGTGGTGTCACGCTCGTCGTTTGGTATGGCTTCATTCAGCTCCGGTTCCCAACGATCAAGGCGAGTTAC
ATGATCCCCCATGTTGTGCAAAAAAGCGGTTAGCTCCTTCGGTCCTCCGATCGTTGTCAGAAGTAAGTTG
GCCGCAGTGTTATCACTCATGGTTATGGCAGCACTGCATAATTCTCTTACTGTCATGCCATCCGTAAGAT
GCTTTTCTGTGACTGGTGAGTACTCAACCAAGTCATTCTGAGAATAGTGTATGCGGCGACCGAGTTGCTC
TTGCCCGGCGTCAATACGGGATAATACCGCGCCACATAGCAGAAC
